Addgene plasmid #231531: pHAGE2-TetO-Salro-Sox-like
Purpose: Expresses Salpingoeca rosetta full-length Sox-like in mammalian cells, for lentivirus generation
Depositing lab: Ralf Jauch. Depositing organization: University of Hong Kong. Publication: The emergence of Sox and POU transcription factors predates the origins of animal stem cells. Gao Y, Tan DS, Girbig M, Hu H, Zhou X, Xie Q, Yeung SW, Lee KS, Ho SY, Cojocaru V, Yan J, Hochberg GKA, de Mendoza A, Jauch R. Nat Commun. 2024 Nov 14;15(1):9868. doi: 10.1038/s41467-024-54152-x. PubMed 39543096.
Backbone
  Vector backbone: pHAGE2-TetO
  Vector type: Lentiviral
Growth in bacteria
  Bacterial resistance: Ampicillin, 100 μg/mL
  Growth temperature: 37°C
  Growth strain: NEB Stable
  Copy number: High Copy
Gene/Insert
  Gene/Insert name: Sox-like
  Species: Salpingoeca rosetta
  Cloning method: Gene Synthesis
Terms and licenses: Academic/Nonprofit Terms; Industry Terms: Not Available to Industry
How to cite: pHAGE2-TetO-Salro-Sox-like was a gift from Ralf Jauch (Addgene plasmid # 231531 ; http://n2t.net/addgene:231531 ; RRID:Addgene_231531)
