[The description below was written by a language model from this plasmid's Addgene catalogue record and pLannotate feature annotations shown in this document.]
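Description:
pHAGE2-TetO-Salro-Sox-like is a 7,262-nt HIV-1-based lentiviral transfer plasmid built on the pHAGE2-TetO backbone. It is designed to produce lentivirus that delivers a tetracycline-regulated copy of the full-length Sox-like gene from the choanoflagellate Salpingoeca rosetta into mammalian cells. In bacteria it is maintained at high copy through a ColE1/pUC-type origin and selected with ampicillin via the bla gene. A recombination-deficient host strain is recorded for propagation, as is usual for plasmids with repeated LTR sequences.

The viral portion carries a truncated 5' LTR, the Ψ packaging signal with an adjoining gag fragment, the Rev response element for Rev-dependent nuclear export of the genomic RNA, and a cPPT/CTS, which aids nuclear import of the reverse-transcribed genome. Downstream sits a tetracycline response element with seven tetO repeats joined to a minimal CMV promoter, so expression depends on a tetracycline-controlled transactivator. That transactivator is not encoded on this plasmid and must be supplied separately. The synthesized Sox-like insert is not annotated by the automated feature table, but it presumably occupies the unannotated gap between the TRE promoter and the WPRE, which enhances transcript stability and expression. No epitope tag, reporter or mammalian selection marker is annotated.

The 3' LTR is a self-inactivating ΔU3 type with an embedded loxP site. After reverse transcription this site would be copied to both ends of the provirus, allowing Cre-mediated excision of the integrated cassette. The remaining annotations (lac, SV40 and nef fragments) are backbone remnants. The associated publication concerns the evolutionary origin of Sox and POU transcription factors before animal stem cells, which is consistent with using the vector to test the function of this pre-metazoan factor in mammalian cells.
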