Features (pLannotate 1.2.2; 26 found; start..end, strand, type, name):
    377..634     +  LTR            5' LTR (truncated): truncated 5' long terminal repeat (LTR) from HIV-1
    681..806     +  misc_feature   HIV-1 Ψ: packaging signal of human immunodeficiency virus type 1
    790..1128    +  CDS            HIV-1 gag (fragment): gag protein from human immunodeficiency virus 1; gag
   1303..1536    +  misc_feature   RRE: The Rev response element (RRE) of HIV-1 allows for Rev-dependent mRNA export from the nucleus to the cytoplasm.
   1913..2013    +  CDS            Rev (fragment): human immunodeficiency virus 1 (HIV-1) Rev protein; rev; enhances nuclear export of unspliced and incompletely spliced viral mRNAs
   2058..2175    +  misc_feature   cPPT/CTS: central polypurine tract and central termination sequence of HIV-1
   2217..2237    -  promoter       SV40 promoter (fragment): SV40 enhancer and early promoter
   2251..2521    +  protein_bind   tetracycline response element: contains seven copies of the tetracycline operator tetO tetracycline repressor TetR
   2532..2549    +  misc_feature   MCS (fragment): pUC18/19 multiple cloning site
   2549..2616    +  promoter       tight TRE promoter (fragment): Tet-responsive promoter PTight, consisting of seven tet operator sequences followed by the minimal CMV promoter
   3670..4258    +  misc_feature   WPRE: woodchuck hepatitis virus posttranscriptional regulatory element
   4311..4330    +  misc_feature   cPPT/CTS (fragment): central polypurine tract and central termination sequence of HIV-1
   4332..4367    +  LTR            3' LTR (ΔU3) (fragment): self-inactivating 3' long terminal repeat (LTR) from HIV-1
   4388..4421    +  protein_bind   loxP: Cre-mediated recombination occurs in the 8-bp core sequence (GCATACAT). Cre recombinase
   4440..4620    +  LTR            5' LTR (truncated): truncated 5' long terminal repeat (LTR) from HIV-1
   4753..4857    +  promoter       AmpR promoter: bla
   4858..5718    +  CDS            AmpR: β-lactamase; bla; confers resistance to ampicillin, carbenicillin, and related antibiotics
   5889..6477    +  rep_origin     ori: high-copy-number ColE1/pMB1/pBR322/pUC origin of replication
   6660..6714    +  CDS            lacI (fragment): lac repressor; lacI; The lac repressor binds to the lac operator to inhibit transcription in E. coli. This inhibition can be relieved by adding lactose or isopropyl-β-D-thiogalactopyranoside (IPTG).
   6720..6813    +  rep_origin     SV40 ori (fragment): SV40 origin of replication
   6838..6875    +  CDS            lacI (fragment): lac repressor; lacI; The lac repressor binds to the lac operator to inhibit transcription in E. coli. This inhibition can be relieved by adding lactose or isopropyl-β-D-thiogalactopyranoside (IPTG).
   6888..6909    +  protein_bind   CAP binding site: CAP binding activates transcription in the presence of cAMP. E. coli catabolite activator protein
   6924..6954    +  promoter       lac promoter: promoter for the E. coli lac operon
   6962..6978    +  protein_bind   lac operator: The lac repressor binds to the lac operator to inhibit transcription in E. coli. This inhibition can be relieved by adding lactose or isopropyl-β-D-thiogalactopyranoside (IPTG). lac repressor encoded by lacI
   7012..7095    +  polyA_signal   SV40 poly(A) signal (fragment): SV40 polyadenylation signal
   7262..329     +  CDS            nef (fragment) (across the origin): NEF_HV1BR - Experimental evidence at protein level: Swiss-Prot protein existence level 1. Extracellular Nef protein targets CD4(+) T-lymphocytes for apoptosis by interacting with CXCR4 surface receptors (PubMed:14990729). From Human immunodeficiency virus type 1 group M subtype B (isolate BRU/LAI) (HIV-1).
>Addgene plasmid #231531 | pHAGE2-TetO-Salro-Sox-like | addgene full sequence | sequence record 465416 | Addgene NGS Result
TGGAAGGGCTAATTCACTCCCAAAGAAGACAAGATATCCTTGATCTGTGGATCTACCACACACAAGGCTA
CTTCCCTGATTAGCAGAACTACACACCAGGGCCAGGGGTCAGATATCCACTGACCTTTGGATGGTGCTAC
AAGCTAGTACCAGTTGAGCCAGATAAGGTAGAAGAGGCCAATAAAGGAGAGAACACCAGCTTGTTACACC
CTGTGAGCCTGCATGGGATGGATGACCCGGAGAGAGAAGTGTTAGAGTGGAGGTTTGACAGCCGCCTAGC
ATTTCATCACGTGGCCCGAGAGCTGCATCCGGAGTACTTCAAGAACTGCTGATATCGAGCTTGCTACAAG
GGACTTTCCGCTGGGGACTTTCCAGGGAGGCGTGGCCTGGGCGGGACTGGGGAGTGGCGAGCCCTCAGAT
CCTGCATATAAGCAGCTGCTTTTTGCCTGTACTGGGTCTCTCTGGTTAGACCAGATCTGAGCCTGGGAGC
TCTCTGGCTAACTAGGGAACCCACTGCTTAAGCCTCAATAAAGCTTGCCTTGAGTGCTTCAAGTAGTGTG
TGCCCGTCTGTTGTGTGACTCTGGTAACTAGAGATCCCTCAGACCCTTTTAGTCAGTGTGGAAAATCTCT
AGCAGTGGCGCCCGAACAGGGACTTGAAAGCGAAAGGGAAACCAGAGGAGCTCTCTCGACGCAGGACTCG
GCTTGCTGAAGCGCGCACGGCAAGAGGCGAGGGGCGGCGACTGGTGAGTACGCCAAAAATTTTGACTAGC
GGAGGCTAGAAGGAGAGAGATGGGTGCGAGAGCGTCAGTATTAAGCGGGGGAGAATTAGATCGCGATGGG
AAAAAATTCGGTTAAGGCCAGGGGGAAAGAAAAAATATAAATTAAAACATATAGTATGGGCAAGCAGGGA
GCTAGAACGATTCGCAGTTAATCCTGGCCTGTTAGAAACATCAGAAGGCTGTAGACAAATACTGGGACAG
CTACAACCATCCCTTCAGACAGGATCAGAAGAACTTAGATCATTATATAATACAGTAGCAACCCTCTATT
GTGTGCATCAAAGGATAGAGATAAAAGACACCAAGGAAGCTTTAGACAAGATAGAGGAAGAGCAAAACAA
AAGTAAGACCACCGCACAGCAAGCGGCCGGCCGCTGATCTTCAGACCTGGAGGAGGAGATATGAGGGACA
ATTGGAGAAGTGAATTATATAAATATAAAGTAGTAAAAATTGAACCATTAGGAGTAGCACCCACCAAGGC
AAAGAGAAGAGTGGTGCAGAGAGAAAAAAGAGCAGTGGGAATAGGAGCTTTGTTCCTTGGGTTCTTGGGA
GCAGCAGGAAGCACTATGGGCGCAGCGTCAATGACGCTGACGGTACAGGCCAGACAATTATTGTCTGGTA
TAGTGCAGCAGCAGAACAATTTGCTGAGGGCTATTGAGGCGCAACAGCATCTGTTGCAACTCACAGTCTG
GGGCATCAAGCAGCTCCAGGCAAGAATCCTGGCTGTGGAAAGATACCTAAAGGATCAACAGCTCCTGGGG
ATTTGGGGTTGCTCTGGAAAACTCATTTGCACCACTGCTGTGCCTTGGAATGCTAGTTGGAGTAATAAAT
CTCTGGAACAGATTTGGAATCACACGACCTGGATGGAGTGGGACAGAGAAATTAACAATTACACAAGCTT
AATACACTCCTTAATTGAAGAATCGCAAAACCAGCAAGAAAAGAATGAACAAGAATTATTGGAATTAGAT
AAATGGGCAAGTTTGTGGAATTGGTTTAACATAACAAATTGGCTGTGGTATATAAAATTATTCATAATGA
TAGTAGGAGGCTTGGTAGGTTTAAGAATAGTTTTTGCTGTACTTTCTATAGTGAATAGAGTTAGGCAGGG
ATATTCACCATTATCGTTTCAGACCCACCTCCCAACCCCGAGGGGACCCGACAGGCCCGAAGGAATAGAA
GAAGAAGGTGGAGAGAGAGACAGAGACAGATCCATTCGATTAGTGAACGGATCTCGACGGTATCGCCGAA
TTCACAAATGGCAGTATTCATCCACAATTTTAAAAGAAAAGGGGGGATTGGGGGGTACAGTGCAGGGGAA
AGAATAGTAGACATAATAGCAACAGACATACAAACTAAAGAATTACAAAAACAAATTACAAAAATTCAAA
ATTTTCGGGTTTATTACAGGGACAGCAGAGATCCAGTTTGGACTAGTCCACACCCTAACTGACACACTCG
AGTTTACCACTCCCTATCAGTGATAGAGAAAAGTGAAAGTCGAGTTTACCACTCCCTATCAGTGATAGAG
AAAAGTGAAAGTCGAGTTTACCACTCCCTATCAGTGATAGAGAAAAGTGAAAGTCGAGTTTACCACTCCC
TATCAGTGATAGAGAAAAGTGAAAGTCGAGTTTACCACTCCCTATCAGTGATAGAGAAAAGTGAAAGTCG
AGTTTACCACTCCCTATCAGTGATAGAGAAAAGTGAAAGTCGAGTTTACCACTCCCTATCAGTGATAGAG
AAAAGTGAAAGTCGAGCTCGGTACCCGGGTCGAGGTAGGCATGTACGGTGGGAGGCCTATATAAGCAGAG
CTCGTTTAGTGAACCGTCAGATCGCCTGGAGACGCCATCCACGCTGTTTTGACCTCCATAGAAGACACCG
GGACCGATCCAGCCTGCGGCCACCACCGGTATGCCCAGGAGATCTAAGCACATTAAAAGACCTATGAACG
CCTTTATGCTGTGGGCCAAAGACAACAGAGCCATGTTTATCGAACGCCACCCTGAACTGCACAACGCTGA
TATTTCTAGACTGCTCGGAGGTGCATGGACAACTAGAGTTACAGATGAGACAAAGAGATACTACGCTGAA
AAGGCAAAACAGGTGGCTGAAGAGCACCGCCGGAAGTACCCAGACTACAAGTACCAGCCTCAAAGGAAGG
GAGAGAGTAAGCAGAAGACTGCCGGCGAAGTGCTCAGAAACGCCGACAAGTACGCCGAGTACGGCGTGAC
TGTGGGCATGGATCCAATACCAAAGACAGAAGAGGAGTACGATTCCGGACTGTCTAGTTGCGAGCCCAGC
CCTAAGCAATGCAAAACCAGGGCTAAGAACAAGACCAAAACCAAGGCAAAACCTTCTACATCTAAGGTGG
GCCGCAGGGCCCAAAAGCCTCAGAGAGCACGGAGACGGGTGTGTTTCGCTGATACAACTACTAGCGACCA
GGACGAGGAGGAGCTGGAAGAACAGCAGGCTGTGGAAGAGGTGAAGTCCATAGCTGCAGGCCGGCATCTG
CCCGTTCGCAGAGTCCAGACTAGACGCTCTACCGCCTGCGTCCCAGAACCTGGCGACTGGGGTATGCCTC
TGGACGGCGATTTCCTGATGGATTCCAAGGATTCTATGTCTAGCATGGAAGGAGAAGACGCCGGCCTGAC
CCTGGCCAAGAACACCAGAGGGAAGCAGGGCGTGGCAACCCATAGCCGGCACCATCCAGCTCATGAGGCC
TGCCTCCGGTTTGACCTGCGCGTCCGCACCAGAAGTCTCAAGGGCCTGGAGGCACTCCTGGGATCCGATG
ACGACATCGACGTGGGTGATGATGAAGATGACGACGACTATGATCCTCACAAGGACATTATTGGAGCCTA
CTTCCCATGAGTCGACATCGATAGATCCTAATCAACCTCTGGATTACAAAATTTGTGAAAGATTGACTGG
TATTCTTAACTATGTTGCTCCTTTTACGCTATGTGGATACGCTGCTTTAATGCCTTTGTATCATGCTATT
GCTTCCCGTATGGCTTTCATTTTCTCCTCCTTGTATAAATCCTGGTTGCTGTCTCTTTATGAGGAGTTGT
GGCCCGTTGTCAGGCAACGTGGCGTGGTGTGCACTGTGTTTGCTGACGCAACCCCCACTGGTTGGGGCAT
TGCCACCACCTGTCAGCTCCTTTCCGGGACTTTCGCTTTCCCCCTCCCTATTGCCACGGCGGAACTCATC
GCCGCCTGCCTTGCCCGCTGCTGGACAGGGGCTCGGCTGTTGGGCACTGACAATTCCGTGGTGTTGTCGG
GGAAATCATCGTCCTTTCCTTGGCTGCTCGCCTGTGTTGCCACCTGGATTCTGCGCGGGACGTCCTTCTG
CTACGTCCCTTCGGCCCTCAATCCAGCGGACCTTCCTTCCCGCGGCCTGCTGCCGGCTCTGCGGCCTCTT
CCGCGTCTTCGCCTTCGCCCTCAGACGAGTCGGATCTCCCTTTGGGCCGCCTCCCCGCCTGGTACCTTTA
AGACCAATGACTTACAAGGCAGCTGTAGATCTTAGCCACTTTTTAAAAGAAAAGGGGGGACTGGAAGGGC
TAATTCACTCCCAACGAAGACAAGATCACCTGCAGGACAGGCGCGCCATAACTTCGTATAGCATACATTA
TACGAAGTTATCTGCTTTTTGCTTGTACTGGGTCTCTCTGGTTAGACCAGATCTGAGCCTGGGAGCTCTC
TGGCTAACTAGGGAACCCACTGCTTAAGCCTCAATAAAGCTTGCCTTGAGTGCTTCAAGTAGTGTGTGCC
CGTCTGTTGTGTGACTCTGGTAACTAGAGATCCCTCAGACCCTTTTAGTCAGTGTGGAAAATCTCTAGCA
CCCGGGCGATTAAGGAAAGGGCTAGATCATTCTTGAAGACGAAAGGGCCTCGTGATACGCCTATTTTTAT
AGGTTAATGTCATGATAATAATGGTTTCTTAGACGTCAGGTGGCACTTTTCGGGGAAATGTGCGCGGAAC
CCCTATTTGTTTATTTTTCTAAATACATTCAAATATGTATCCGCTCATGAGACAATAACCCTGATAAATG
CTTCAATAATATTGAAAAAGGAAGAGTATGAGTATTCAACATTTCCGTGTCGCCCTTATTCCCTTTTTTG
CGGCATTTTGCCTTCCTGTTTTTGCTCACCCAGAAACGCTGGTGAAAGTAAAAGATGCTGAAGATCAGTT
GGGTGCACGAGTGGGTTACATCGAACTGGATCTCAACAGCGGTAAGATCCTTGAGAGTTTTCGCCCCGAA
GAACGTTTTCCAATGATGAGCACTTTTAAAGTTCTGCTATGTGGCGCGGTATTATCCCGTGTTGACGCCG
GGCAAGAGCAACTCGGTCGCCGCATACACTATTCTCAGAATGACTTGGTTGAGTACTCACCAGTCACAGA
AAAGCATCTTACGGATGGCATGACAGTAAGAGAATTATGCAGTGCTGCCATAACCATGAGTGATAACACT
GCGGCCAACTTACTTCTGACAACGATCGGAGGACCGAAGGAGCTAACCGCTTTTTTGCACAACATGGGGG
ATCATGTAACTCGCCTTGATCGTTGGGAACCGGAGCTGAATGAAGCCATACCAAACGACGAGCGTGACAC
CACGATGCCTGTAGCAATGGCAACAACGTTGCGCAAACTATTAACTGGCGAACTACTTACTCTAGCTTCC
CGGCAACAATTAATAGACTGGATGGAGGCGGATAAAGTTGCAGGACCACTTCTGCGCTCGGCCCTTCCGG
CTGGCTGGTTTATTGCTGATAAATCTGGAGCCGGTGAGCGTGGGTCTCGCGGTATCATTGCAGCACTGGG
GCCAGATGGTAAGCCCTCCCGTATCGTAGTTATCTACACGACGGGGAGTCAGGCAACTATGGATGAACGA
AATAGACAGATCGCTGAGATAGGTGCCTCACTGATTAAGCATTGGTAACTGTCAGACCAAGTTTACTCAT
ATATACTTTAGATTGATTTAAAACTTCATTTTTAATTTAAAAGGATCTAGGTGAAGATCCTTTTTGATAA
TCTCATGACCAAAATCCCTTAACGTGAGTTTTCGTTCCACTGAGCGTCAGACCCCGTAGAAAAGATCAAA
GGATCTTCTTGAGATCCTTTTTTTCTGCGCGTAATCTGCTGCTTGCAAACAAAAAAACCACCGCTACCAG
CGGTGGTTTGTTTGCCGGATCAAGAGCTACCAACTCTTTTTCCGAAGGTAACTGGCTTCAGCAGAGCGCA
GATACCAAATACTGTTCTTCTAGTGTAGCCGTAGTTAGGCCACCACTTCAAGAACTCTGTAGCACCGCCT
ACATACCTCGCTCTGCTAATCCTGTTACCAGTGGCTGCTGCCAGTGGCGATAAGTCGTGTCTTACCGGGT
TGGACTCAAGACGATAGTTACCGGATAAGGCGCAGCGGTCGGGCTGAACGGGGGGTTCGTGCACACAGCC
CAGCTTGGAGCGAACGACCTACACCGAACTGAGATACCTACAGCGTGAGCTATGAGAAAGCGCCACGCTT
CCCGAAGGGAGAAAGGCGGACAGGTATCCGGTAAGCGGCAGGGTCGGAACAGGAGAGCGCACGAGGGAGC
TTCCAGGGGGAAACGCCTGGTATCTTTATAGTCCTGTCGGGTTTCGCCACCTCTGACTTGAGCGTCGATT
TTTGTGATGCTCGTCAGGGGGGCGGAGCCTATGGAAAAACGCCAGCAACGCGGCCTTTTTACGGTTCCTG
GCCTTTTGCTGGCCTTTTGCTCACATGTTCTTTCCTGCGTTATCCCCTGATTCTGTGGATAACCGTATTA
CCGCCTTTGAGTGAGCTGATACCGCTCGCCGCAGCCGAACGACCGAGCGCAGCGAGTCAGTGAGCGAGGA
AGCGGAAGAGCGCCCAATACGCAAACCGCCTCTCCCCGCGCGTTGGCCGATTCATTAATGCAGCAAGCTC
ATGGCTGACTAATTTTTTTTATTTATGCAGAGGCCGAGGCCGCCTCGGCCTCTGAGCTATTCCAGAAGTA
GTGAGGAGGCTTTTTTGGAGGCCTAGGCTTTTGCAAAAAGCTCCCCGTGGCACGACAGGTTTCCCGACTG
GAAAGCGGGCAGTGAGCGCAACGCAATTAATGTGAGTTAGCTCACTCATTAGGCACCCCAGGCTTTACAC
TTTATGCTTCCGGCTCGTATGTTGTGTGGAATTGTGAGCGGATAACAATTTCACACAGGAAACAGCTATG
ACATGATTACGAATTTCACAAATAAAGCATTTTTTTCACTGCATTCTAGTTGTGGTTTGTCCAAACTCAT
CAATGTATCTTATCATGTCTGGATCAACTGGATAACTCAAGCTAACCAAAATCATCCCAAACTTCCCACC
CCATACCCTATTACCACTGCCAATTACCTGTGGTTTCATTTACTCTAAACCTGTGATTCCTCTGAATTAT
TTTCATTTTAAAGAAATTGTATTTGTTAAATATGTACTACAAACTTAGTAGT
